>Addgene plasmid #142630 | TFORF0458 | addgene full sequence | sequence record 397793 | Addgene NGS Result
TTAATGTAGTCTTATGCAATACTCTTGTAGTCTTGCAACATGGTAACGATGAGTTAGCAACATGCCTTAC
AAGGAGAGAAAAAGCACCGTGCATGCCGATTGGTGGAAGTAAGGTGGTACGATCGTGCCTTATTAGGAAG
GCAACAGACGGGTCTGACATGGATTGGACGAACCACTGAATTGCCGCATTGCAGAGATATTGTATTTAAG
TGCCTAGCTCGATACATAAACGGGTCTCTCTGGTTAGACCAGATCTGAGCCTGGGAGCTCTCTGGCTAAC
TAGGGAACCCACTGCTTAAGCCTCAATAAAGCTTGCCTTGAGTGCTTCAAGTAGTGTGTGCCCGTCTGTT
GTGTGACTCTGGTAACTAGAGATCCCTCAGACCCTTTTAGTCAGTGTGGAAAATCTCTAGCAGTGGCGCC
CGAACAGGGACTTGAAAGCGAAAGGGAAACCAGAGGAGCTCTCTCGACGCAGGACTCGGCTTGCTGAAGC
GCGCACGGCAAGAGGCGAGGGGCGGCGACTGGTGAGTACGCCAAAAATTTTGACTAGCGGAGGCTAGAAG
GAGAGAGATGGGTGCGAGAGCGTCAGTATTAAGCGGGGGAGAATTAGATCGCGATGGGAAAAAATTCGGT
TAAGGCCAGGGGGAAAGAAAAAATATAAATTAAAACATATAGTATGGGCAAGCAGGGAGCTAGAACGATT
CGCAGTTAATCCTGGCCTGTTAGAAACATCAGAAGGCTGTAGACAAATACTGGGACAGCTACAACCATCC
CTTCAGACAGGATCAGAAGAACTTAGATCATTATATAATACAGTAGCAACCCTCTATTGTGTGCATCAAA
GGATAGAGATAAAAGACACCAAGGAAGCTTTAGACAAGATAGAGGAAGAGCAAAACAAAAGTAAGACCAC
CGCACAGCAAGCGGCCGCTGATCTTCAGACCTGGAGGAGGAGATATGAGGGACAATTGGAGAAGTGAATT
ATATAAATATAAAGTAGTAAAAATTGAACCATTAGGAGTAGCACCCACCAAGGCAAAGAGAAGAGTGGTG
CAGAGAGAAAAAAGAGCAGTGGGAATAGGAGCTTTGTTCCTTGGGTTCTTGGGAGCAGCAGGAAGCACTA
TGGGCGCAGCGTCAATGACGCTGACGGTACAGGCCAGACAATTATTGTCTGGTATAGTGCAGCAGCAGAA
CAATTTGCTGAGGGCTATTGAGGCGCAACAGCATCTGTTGCAACTCACAGTCTGGGGCATCAAGCAGCTC
CAGGCAAGAATCCTGGCTGTGGAAAGATACCTAAAGGATCAACAGCTCCTGGGGATTTGGGGTTGCTCTG
GAAAACTCATTTGCACCACTGCTGTGCCTTGGAATGCTAGTTGGAGTAATAAATCTCTGGAACAGATTTG
GAATCACACGACCTGGATGGAGTGGGACAGAGAAATTAACAATTACACAAGCTTAATACACTCCTTAATT
GAAGAATCGCAAAACCAGCAAGAAAAGAATGAACAAGAATTATTGGAATTAGATAAATGGGCAAGTTTGT
GGAATTGGTTTAACATAACAAATTGGCTGTGGTATATAAAATTATTCATAATGATAGTAGGAGGCTTGGT
AGGTTTAAGAATAGTTTTTGCTGTACTTTCTATAGTGAATAGAGTTAGGCAGGGATATTCACCATTATCG
TTTCAGACCCACCTCCCAACCCCGAGGGGACCCATGCATTGCATCTCAATTAGTCAGCAACCAGGTGTGG
AAAGTCCCCAGGCTCCCCAGCAGGCAGAAGTATGCAAAGCATGCGTCTCAATTAGTCAGCAACCATAGTC
CCGCCCCTAACTCCGCCCATCCCGCCCCTAACTCCGCCCAGTTCCGCCCATTCTCCGCCCCATGGCTGAC
TAATTTTTTTTATTTATGCAGAGGCCGAGGCCGCCTCGGCCTCTGAGCTATTCCAGAAGTAGTGAGGAGG
CTTTTTTGGAGGCCTAGGCTTTTGCAAAAAGCTTTCTAGAGGTACCACCGGAGCTTACCATGACCGAGTA
CAAGCCCACGGTGCGCCTCGCCACCCGCGACGACGTCCCCAGGGCCGTACGCACCCTCGCCGCCGCGTTC
GCCGACTACCCCGCCACGCGCCACACCGTCGATCCGGACCGCCACATCGAGCGGGTCACCGAGCTGCAAG
AACTCTTCCTCACGCGCGTCGGGCTCGACATCGGCAAGGTGTGGGTCGCGGACGACGGCGCCGCCGTGGC
GGTCTGGACCACGCCGGAGAGCGTCGAAGCGGGGGCGGTGTTCGCCGAGATCGGCCCGCGCATGGCCGAG
TTGAGCGGTTCCCGGCTGGCCGCGCAGCAACAGATGGAAGGCCTCCTGGCGCCGCACCGGCCCAAGGAGC
CCGCGTGGTTCCTGGCCACCGTCGGCGTCTCGCCCGACCACCAGGGCAAGGGTCTGGGCAGCGCCGTCGT
GCTCCCCGGAGTGGAGGCGGCCGAGCGCGCCGGGGTGCCCGCCTTCCTGGAGACCTCCGCGCCCCGCAAC
CTCCCCTTCTACGAGCGGCTCGGCTTCACCGTCACCGCCGACGTCGAGGTGCCCGAAGGACCGCGCACCT
GGTGCATGACCCGCAAGCCCGGTGCCAGTTAACGAATTCTAGATCTTGAGACAAATGGCAGTATTCATCC
ACAATTTTAAAAGAAAAGGGGGGATTGGGGGGTACAGTGCAGGGGAAAGAATAGTAGACATAATAGCAAC
AGACATACAAACTAAAGAATTACAAAAACAAATTACAAAAATTCAAAATTTTCGGGTTTATTACAGGGAC
AGCAGAGATCCACTTTGGCGCCGGCTCGAGGCCTGCAGGTGCAAAGATGGATAAAGTTTTAAACAGAGAG
GAATCTTTGCAGCTAATGGACCTTCTAGGTCTTGAAAGGAGTGGGAATTGGCTCCGGTGCCCGTCAGTGG
GCAGAGCGCACATCGCCCACAGTCCCCGAGAAGTTGGGGGGAGGGGTCGGCAATTGAACCGGTGCCTAGA
GAAGGTGGCGCGGGGTAAACTGGGAAAGTGATGTCGTGTACTGGCTCCGCCTTTTTCCCGAGGGTGGGGG
AGAACCGTATATAAGTGCAGTAGTCGCCGTGAACGTTCTTTTTCGCAACGGGTTTGCCGCCAGAACACAG
GTAAGTGCCGTGTGTGGTTCCCGCGGGCCTGGCCTCTTTACGGGTTATGGCCCTTGCGTGCCTTGAATTA
CTTCCACCTGGCTGCAGTACGTGATTCTTGATCCCGAGCTTCGGGTTGGAAGTGGGTGGGAGAGTTCGAG
GCCTTGCGCTTAAGGAGCCCCTTCGCCTCGTGCTTGAGTTGAGGCCTGGCCTGGGCGCTGGGGCCGCCGC
GTGCGAATCTGGTGGCACCTTCGCGCCTGTCTCGCTGCTTTCGATAAGTCTCTAGCCATTTAAAATTTTT
GATGACCTGCTGCGACGCTTTTTTTCTGGCAAGATAGTCTTGTAAATGCGGGCCAAGATCTGCACACTGG
TATTTCGGTTTTTGGGGCCGCGGGCGGCGACGGGGCCCGTGCGTCCCAGCGCACATGTTCGGCGAGGCGG
GGCCTGCGAGCGCGGCCACCGAGAATCGGACGGGGGTAGTCTCAAGCTGGCCGGCCTGCTCTGGTGCCTG
GCCTCGCGCCGCCGTGTATCGCCCCGCCCTGGGCGGCAAGGCTGGCCCGGTCGGCACCAGTTGCGTGAGC
GGAAAGATGGCCGCTTCCCGGCCCTGCTGCAGGGAGCTCAAAATGGAGGACGCGGCGCTCGGGAGAGCGG
GCGGGTGAGTCACCCACACAAAGGAAAAGGGCCTTTCCGTCCTCAGCCGTCGCTTCATGTGACTCCACGG
AGTACCGGGCGCCGTCCAGGCACCTCGATTAGTTCTCGAGCTTTTGGAGTACGTCGTCTTTAGGTTGGGG
GGAGGGGTTTTATGCGATGGAGTTTCCCCACACTGAGTGGGTGGAGACTGAAGTTAGGCCAGCTTGGCAC
TTGATGTAATTCTCCTTGGAATTTGCCCTTTTTGAGTTTGGATCTTGGTTCATTCTCAAGCCTCAGACAG
TGGTTCAAAGTTTTTTTCTTCCATTTCAGGTGTCGTGAGGCTAGCACCGCCACCATGGAGGTGGCGGTGG
AGAAGGCGGTGGCGGCGGCGGCAGCGGCCTCGGCTGCGGCCTCCGGGGGGCCCTCGGCGGCGCCGAGCGG
GGAGAACGAGGCCGAGAGTCGGCAGGGCCCGGACTCGGAGCGCGGCGGCGAGGCGGCCCGGCTCAACCTG
TTGGACACTTGCGCCGTGTGCCACCAGAACATCCAGAGCCGGGCGCCCAAGCTGCTGCCCTGCCTGCACT
CTTTCTGCCAGCGCTGCCTGCCCGCGCCCCAGCGCTACCTCATGCTGCCCGCGCCCATGCTGGGCTCGGC
CGAGACCCCGCCACCCGTCCCTGCCCCCGGCTCGCCGGTCAGCGGCTCGTCGCCGTTCGCCACCCAAGTT
GGAGTCATTCGTTGCCCAGTTTGCAGCCAAGAATGTGCAGAGAGACACATCATAGATAACTTTTTTGTGA
AGGACACTACTGAGGTTCCCAGCAGTACAGTAGAAAAGTCAAATCAGGTATGTACAAGCTGTGAGGACAA
CGCAGAAGCCAATGGGTTTTGTGTAGAGTGTGTTGAATGGCTCTGCAAGACGTGTATCAGAGCTCATCAG
AGGGTAAAGTTCACAAAAGACCACACTGTCAGACAGAAAGAGGAAGTATCTCCAGAGGCAGTTGGTGTCA
CCAGCCAGCGACCAGTGTTTTGTCCTTTTCATAAAAAGGAGCAGCTGAAGCTGTACTGTGAGACATGTGA
CAAACTGACATGTCGAGACTGTCAGTTGTTAGAACATAAAGAGCATAGATACCAATTTATAGAAGAAGCT
TTTCAGAATCAGAAAGTGATCATAGATACACTAATCACCAAACTGATGGAAAAAACAAAATACATAAAAT
TCACAGGAAATCAGATCCAAAACAGAATTATTGAAGTAAATCAAAATCAAAAGCAGGTGGAACAGGATAT
TAAAGTTGCTATATTTACACTGATGGTAGAAATAAATAAAAAAGGAAAAGCTCTACTGCATCAGTTAGAG
AGCCTTGCAAAGGACCATCGCATGAAACTTATGCAACAACAACAGGAAGTGGCTGGACTCTCTAAACAAT
TGGAGCATGTCATGCATTTTTCTAAATGGGCAGTTTCCAGTGGCAGCAGTACAGCATTACTTTATAGCAA
ACGACTGATTACATACCGGTTACGGCACCTCCTTCGTGCAAGGTGTGATGCATCCCCAGTGACCAACAAC
ACCATCCAATTTCACTGTGATCCTAGTTTCTGGGCTCAAAATATCATCAACTTAGGTTCTTTAGTAATCG
AGGATAAAGAGAGCCAGCCACAAATGCCTAAGCAGAATCCTGTCGTGGAACAGAATTCACAGCCACCAAG
TGGTTTATCATCAAACCAGTTATCCAAGTTCCCAACACAGATCAGCCTAGCTCAATTACGGCTCCAGCAT
ATGCAGCAACAGCAACCGCCTCCACGTTTGATAAACTTTCAGAATCACAGCCCCAAACCCAATGGACCAG
TTCTTCCTCCTCATCCTCAACAACTGAGATATCCACCAAACCAGAACATACCACGACAAGCAATAAAGCC
AAACCCCCTACAGATGGCTTTCTTGGCTCAACAAGCCATAAAACAGTGGCAGATCAGCAGTGGACAGGGA
ACCCCATCAACTACCAACAGCACATCCTCTACTCCTTCCAGCCCCACGATTACTAGTGCAGCAGGATATG
ATGGAAAGGCTTTTGGTTCACCTATGATCGATTTGAGCTCACCAGTGGGAGGGTCTTATAATCTTCCCTC
TCTTCCGGATATTGACTGTTCAAGTACTATTATGCTGGACAATATTGTGAGGAAAGATACTAATATAGAT
CATGGCCAGCCAAGACCACCCTCAAACAGAACGGTCCAGTCACCAAATTCATCAGTGCCATCTCCAGGCC
TTGCAGGACCTGTTACTATGACTAGTGTACACCCCCCAATACGTTCACCTAGTGCCTCCAGCGTTGGAAG
CCGAGGAAGCTCTGGCTCTTCCAGCAAACCAGCAGGAGCTGACTCTACACACAAAGTCCCAGTGGTCATG
CTGGAGCCAATTCGAATAAAACAAGAAAACAGTGGACCACCGGAAAATTATGATTTCCCTGTTGTTATAG
TGAAGCAAGAATCAGATGAAGAATCTAGGCCTCAAAATGCCAATTATCCAAGAAGCATACTCACCTCCCT
GCTCTTAAATAGCAGTCAGAGCTCTACTTCTGAGGAGACTGTGCTAAGATCAGATGCCCCTGATAGTACA
GGAGATCAACCTGGACTTCACCAGGACAATTCCTCAAATGGAAAGTCTGAATGGTTGGATCCTTCCCAGA
AGTCACCTCTTCATGTTGGAGAGACAAGGAAAGAGGATGACCCCAATGAGGACTGGTGTGCAGTTTGTCA
AAACGGAGGGGAACTCCTCTGCTGTGAAAAGTGCCCCAAAGTATTCCATCTTTCTTGTCATGTGCCCACA
TTGACAAATTTTCCAAGTGGAGAGTGGATTTGCACTTTCTGCCGAGACTTATCTAAACCAGAAGTTGAAT
ATGATTGTGATGCTCCCAGTCACAACTCAGAAAAAAAGAAAACTGAAGGCCTTGTTAAGTTAACACCTAT
AGATAAAAGGAAGTGTGAGCGCCTACTTTTATTTCTTTACTGCCATGAAATGAGCCTGGCTTTTCAAGAC
CCTGTTCCTCTAACTGTGCCTGATTATTACAAAATAATTAAAAATCCAATGGATTTGTCAACCATCAAGA
AAAGACTACAAGAAGATTATTCCATGTACTCAAAACCTGAAGATTTTGTAGCTGATTTTAGATTGATCTT
TCAAAACTGTGCTGAATTCAATGAGCCTGATTCAGAAGTAGCCAATGCTGGTATAAAACTTGAAAATTAT
TTTGAAGAACTTCTAAAGAACCTCTATCCAGAAAAAAGGTTTCCCAAACCAGAATTCAGGAATGAATCAG
AAGATAATAAATTTAGTGATGATTCAGATGATGACTTTGTACAGCCCCGGAAGAAACGCCTCAAAAGCAT
TGAAGAACGCCAGTTGCTTAAATAGTAATGAACTAGTCCGTAACTTGAAAGTATTTCGATTTCTTGGCTT
TATATATCTTGTGGAAAGGACGAGTGTGTTACTCACCGAGCCTCATGACGCGTTAAGTCGACAATCAACC
TCTGGATTACAAAATTTGTGAAAGATTGACTGGTATTCTTAACTATGTTGCTCCTTTTACGCTATGTGGA
TACGCTGCTTTAATGCCTTTGTATCATGCTATTGCTTCCCGTATGGCTTTCATTTTCTCCTCCTTGTATA
AATCCTGGTTGCTGTCTCTTTATGAGGAGTTGTGGCCCGTTGTCAGGCAACGTGGCGTGGTGTGCACTGT
GTTTGCTGACGCAACCCCCACTGGTTGGGGCATTGCCACCACCTGTCAGCTCCTTTCCGGGACTTTCGCT
TTCCCCCTCCCTATTGCCACGGCGGAACTCATCGCCGCCTGCCTTGCCCGCTGCTGGACAGGGGCTCGGC
TGTTGGGCACTGACAATTCCGTGGTGTTGTCGGGGAAATCATCGTCCTTTCCTTGGCTGCTCGCCTGTGT
TGCCACCTGGATTCTGCGCGGGACGTCCTTCTGCTACGTCCCTTCGGCCCTCAATCCAGCGGACCTTCCT
TCCCGCGGCCTGCTGCCGGCTCTGCGGCCTCTTCCGCGTCTTCGCCTTCGCCCTCAGACGAGTCGGATCT
CCCTTTGGGCCGCCTCCCCGCGTCGACTTTAAGACCAATGACTTACAAGGCAGCTGTAGATCTTAGCCAC
TTTTTAAAAGAAAAGGGGGGACTGGAAGGGCTAATTCACTCCCAACGAAGACAAGATCTGCTTTTTGCTT
GTACTGGGTCTCTCTGGTTAGACCAGATCTGAGCCTGGGAGCTCTCTGGCTAACTAGGGAACCCACTGCT
TAAGCCTCAATAAAGCTTGCCTTGAGTGCTTCAAGTAGTGTGTGCCCGTCTGTTGTGTGACTCTGGTAAC
TAGAGATCCCTCAGACCCTTTTAGTCAGTGTGGAAAATCTCTAGCAGTACGTATAGTAGTTCATGTCATC
TTATTATTCAGTATTTATAACTTGCAAAGAAATGAATATCAGAGAGTGAGAGGAACTTGTTTATTGCAGC
TTATAATGGTTACAAATAAAGCAATAGCATCACAAATTTCACAAATAAAGCATTTTTTTCACTGCATTCT
AGTTGTGGTTTGTCCAAACTCATCAATGTATCTTATCATGTCTGGCTCTAGCTATCCCGCCCCTAACTCC
GCCCATCCCGCCCCTAACTCCGCCCAGTTCCGCCCATTCTCCGCCCCATGGCTGACTAATTTTTTTTATT
TATGCAGAGGCCGAGGCCGCCTCGGCCTCTGAGCTATTCCAGAAGTAGTGAGGAGGCTTTTTTGGAGGCC
TAGGGACGTACCCAATTCGCCCTATAGTGAGTCGTATTACGCGCGCTCACTGGCCGTCGTTTTACAACGT
CGTGACTGGGAAAACCCTGGCGTTACCCAACTTAATCGCCTTGCAGCACATCCCCCTTTCGCCAGCTGGC
GTAATAGCGAAGAGGCCCGCACCGATCGCCCTTCCCAACAGTTGCGCAGCCTGAATGGCGAATGGG
[124 nt withheld, positions 8747-8870]
C
[91 nt withheld, positions 8872-8962]
A
[49 nt withheld, positions 8964-9012]
CCTTTGACGTTGGAGTCCACGTTCTTT
[37 nt withheld, positions 9040-9076]
ACCCTATCTCGGTCTATTCTTTTGATTTATAAGGGATTTTGCCGATTTCGGCCTATTGGTTAAAAAATGA
GCTGATTTAACAAAAATTTAACGCGAATTTTAACAAAATATTAACGCTTACAATTTAGGTGGCACTTTTC
GGGGAAATGTGCGCGGAACCCCTATTTGTTTATTTTTCTAAATACATTCAAATATGTATCCGCTCATGAG
ACAATAACCCTGATAAATGCTTCAATAATATTGAAAAAGGAAGAGTATGAGTATTCAACATTTCCGTGTC
GCCCTTATTCCCTTTTTTGCGGCATTTTGCCTTCCTGTTTTTGCTCACCCAGAAACGCTGGTGAAAGTAA
AAGATGCTGAAGATCAGTTGGGTGCACGAGTGGGTTACATCGAACTGGATCTCAACAGCGGTAAGATCCT
TGAGAGTTTTCGCCCCGAAGAACGTTTTCCAATGATGAGCACTTTTAAAGTTCTGCTATGTGGCGCGGTA
TTATCCCGTATTGACGCCGGGCAAGAGCAACTCGGTCGCCGCATACACTATTCTCAGAATGACTTGGTTG
AGTACTCACCAGTCACAGAAAAGCATCTTACGGATGGCATGACAGTAAGAGAATTATGCAGTGCTGCCAT
AACCATGAGTGATAACACTGCGGCCAACTTACTTCTGACAACGATCGGAGGACCGAAGGAGCTAACCGCT
TTTTTGCACAACATGGGGGATCATGTAACTCGCCTTGATCGTTGGGAACCGGAGCTGAATGAAGCCATAC
CAAACGACGAGCGTGACACCACGATGCCTGTAGCAATGGCAACAACGTTGCGCAAACTATTAACTGGCGA
ACTACTTACTCTAGCTTCCCGGCAACAATTAATAGACTGGATGGAGGCGGATAAAGTTGCAGGACCACTT
CTGCGCTCGGCCCTTCCGGCTGGCTGGTTTATTGCTGATAAATCTGGAGCCGGTGAGCGTGGGTCTCGCG
GTATCATTGCAGCACTGGGGCCAGATGGTAAGCCCTCCCGTATCGTAGTTATCTACACGACGGGGAGTCA
GGCAACTATGGATGAACGAAATAGACAGATCGCTGAGATAGGTGCCTCACTGATTAAGCATTGGTAACTG
TCAGACCAAGTTTACTCATATATACTTTAGATTGATTTAAAACTTCATTTTTAATTTAAAAGGATCTAGG
TGAAGATCCTTTTTGATAATCTCATGACCAAAATCCCTTAACGTGAGTTTTCGTTCCACTGAGCGTCAGA
CCCCGTAGAAAAGATCAAAGGATCTTCTTGAGATCCTTTTTTTCTGCGCGTAATCTGCTGCTTGCAAACA
AAAAAACCACCGCTACCAGCGGTGGTTTGTTTGCCGGATCAAGAGCTACCAACTCTTTTTCCGAAGGTAA
CTGGCTTCAGCAGAGCGCAGATACCAAATACTGTTCTTCTAGTGTAGCCGTAGTTAGGCCACCACTTCAA
GAACTCTGTAGCACCGCCTACATACCTCGCTCTGCTAATCCTGTTACCAGTGGCTGCTGCCAGTGGCGAT
AAGTCGTGTCTTACCGGGTTGGACTCAAGACGATAGTTACCGGATAAGGCGCAGCGGTCGGGCTGAACGG
GGGGTTCGTGCACACAGCCCAGCTTGGAGCGAACGACCTACACCGAACTGAGATACCTACAGCGTGAGCT
ATGAGAAAGCGCCACGCTTCCCGAAGGGAGAAAGGCGGACAGGTATCCGGTAAGCGGCAGGGTCGGAACA
GGAGAGCGCACGAGGGAGCTTCCAGGGGGAAACGCCTGGTATCTTTATAGTCCTGTCGGGTTTCGCCACC
TCTGACTTGAGCGTCGATTTTTGTGATGCTCGTCAGGGGGGCGGAGCCTATGGAAAAACGCCAGCAACGC
GGCCTTTTTACGGTTCCTGGCCTTTTGCTGGCCTTTTGCTCACATGTTCTTTCCTGCGTTATCCCCTGAT
TCTGTGGATAACCGTATTACCGCCTTTGAGTGAGCTGATACCGCTCGCCGCAGCCGAACGACCGAGCGCA
GCGAGTCAGTGAGCGAGGAAGCGGAAGAGCGCCCAATACGCAAACCGCCTCTCCCCGCGCGTTGGCCGAT
TCATTAATGCAGCTGGCACGACAGGTTTCCCGACTGGAAAGCGGGCAGTGAGCGCAACGCAATTAATGTG
AGTTAGCTCACTCATTAGGCACCCCAGGCTTTACACTTTATGCTTCCGGCTCGTATGTTGTGTGGAATTG
TGAGCGGATAACAATTTCACACAGGAAACAGCTATGACCATGATTACGCCAAGCGCGCAATTAACCCTCA
CTAAAGGGAACAAAAGCTGGAGCTGCAAGC
Features (pLannotate 1.2.2; 31 found; start..end, strand, type, name):
      5..231     +  promoter       RSV promoter: Rous sarcoma virus enhancer/promoter
    232..412     +  LTR            5' LTR (truncated): truncated 5' long terminal repeat (LTR) from HIV-1
    459..584     +  misc_feature   HIV-1 Ψ: packaging signal of human immunodeficiency virus type 1
    568..931     +  CDS            HIV-1 gag (fragment): gag protein from human immunodeficiency virus 1; gag
   1077..1310    +  misc_feature   RRE: The Rev response element (RRE) of HIV-1 allows for Rev-dependent mRNA export from the nucleus to the cytoplasm.
   1687..1713    +  CDS            Rev (fragment): human immunodeficiency virus 1 (HIV-1) Rev protein; rev; enhances nuclear export of unspliced and incompletely spliced viral mRNAs
   1720..1743    +  promoter       SV40 promoter (fragment): SV40 early promoter
   1744..1815    +  promoter       SV40 promoter (fragment): SV40 enhancer and early promoter
   1839..1974    +  rep_origin     SV40 ori: SV40 origin of replication
   2020..2616    +  CDS            PuroR (fragment): puromycin N-acetyltransferase; pac from Streptomyces; confers resistance to puromycin
   2665..2782    +  misc_feature   cPPT/CTS: central polypurine tract and central termination sequence of HIV-1
   2847..2913    +  CDS            small t antigen (fragment): SV40 (simian virus 40) small t antigen
   2920..4098    +  promoter       EF-1α promoter: strong constitutive promoter for human elongation factor EF-1α
   4115..7162    +  CDS            TRIM24: TIF1A_HUMAN - Also known as RNF82, TIF1, TIF1A. Experimental evidence at protein level: Swiss-Prot protein existence level 1. Transcriptional coactivator that interacts with numerous nuclear receptors and coactivators and modulates the transcription of target genes. Interacts with chromatin depending on histone H3 modifications, having the highest affinity for histone H3 that is both unmodified at 'Lys-4' (H3K4me0) and acetylated at 'Lys-23' (H3K23ac). Has E3 protein-ubiquitin ligase activity. Promotes ubiquitination and proteasomal degradation of p53/TP53. Plays a role in the regulation of ce
   7178..7231    +  promoter       U6 promoter (fragment): RNA polymerase III promoter for human U6 snRNA
   7273..7861    +  misc_feature   WPRE: woodchuck hepatitis virus posttranscriptional regulatory element
   7912..7931    +  misc_feature   cPPT/CTS (fragment): central polypurine tract and central termination sequence of HIV-1
   7933..8166    +  LTR            3' LTR (ΔU3): self-inactivating 3' long terminal repeat (LTR) from HIV-1
   8244..8365    +  polyA_signal   SV40 poly(A) signal: SV40 polyadenylation signal
   8405..8540    +  rep_origin     SV40 ori: SV40 origin of replication
   8561..8579    -  promoter       T7 promoter: promoter for bacteriophage T7 RNA polymerase
   8587..8742    +  CDS            lacZα (fragment): LacZα fragment of β-galactosidase; lacZ fragment
   8747..9175    +  rep_origin     f1 ori (sequence partly withheld): f1 bacteriophage origin of replication; arrow indicates direction of (+) strand synthesis
   9228..9332    +  promoter       AmpR promoter: bla
   9333..10193   +  CDS            AmpR: β-lactamase; bla; confers resistance to ampicillin, carbenicillin, and related antibiotics
  10364..10952   +  rep_origin     ori: high-copy-number ColE1/pMB1/pBR322/pUC origin of replication
  11135..11227   +  CDS            lacI (fragment): lac repressor; lacI; The lac repressor binds to the lac operator to inhibit transcription in E. coli. This inhibition can be relieved by adding lactose or isopropyl-β-D-thiogalactopyranoside (IPTG).
  11240..11261   +  protein_bind   CAP binding site: CAP binding activates transcription in the presence of cAMP. E. coli catabolite activator protein
  11276..11306   +  promoter       lac promoter: promoter for the E. coli lac operon
  11310..11332   +  protein_bind   lac operator (fragment): The lac repressor binds to the lac operator to inhibit transcription in E. coli. This inhibition can be relieved by adding lactose or isopropyl-β-D-thiogalactopyranoside (IPTG). lac repressor encoded by lacI
  11375..11393   +  promoter       T3 promoter: promoter for bacteriophage T3 RNA polymerase
