[The description below was written by a language model from this plasmid's Addgene catalogue record and pLannotate feature annotations shown in this document.]
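Description:
TFORF0458 is a third-generation-style, self-inactivating lentiviral expression plasmid built on the pLX_TRC317 backbone and carrying the human TRIM24 open reading frame, one member of a barcoded transcription factor ORF collection. In bacteria it is maintained through a high-copy ColE1/pUC-type origin and selected with ampicillin via the β-lactamase gene. An f1 origin and remnants of a lac/T7/T3 cloning region are also present in the backbone. The depositor notes that the plasmid can recombine, as is common with LTR-containing vectors.

The viral genome is transcribed in packaging cells from an RSV promoter fused to a truncated HIV-1 5' LTR. It is followed by the Ψ packaging signal with a gag fragment, the Rev response element for Rev-dependent nuclear export, and a cPPT/CTS. It ends in a ΔU3 3' LTR that inactivates LTR promoter activity after integration, with an SV40 polyadenylation signal downstream. Within this unit, an SV40 early promoter drives puromycin N-acetyltransferase, allowing selection of transduced mammalian cells. A separate EF-1α promoter drives constitutive expression of TRIM24, a coactivator and E3 ubiquitin ligase that reads histone H3 modification states. A WPRE downstream of the ORF enhances transcript stability and expression.

According to the record, each construct in the series carries a unique 24-bp barcode. The barcode is not annotated in the feature table, and the short "U6 promoter" fragment between the ORF and WPRE is probably only a partial match. The barcode lets the overexpressed factor be identified by sequencing in pooled screens, such as those probing directed differentiation.
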