Addgene plasmid #142630: TFORF0458
Purpose: Lentiviral vector for overexpressing transcription factor ORFs with unique 24-bp barcodes. Barcodes facilitate identification of transcription factors in pooled screens.
Depositing lab: Feng Zhang. Depositing organization: Broad Institute. Publication: A transcription factor atlas of directed differentiation. Joung J, Ma S, Tay T, Geiger-Schuller KR, Kirchgatterer PC, Verdine VK, Guo B, Arias-Garcia MA, Allen WE, Singh A, Kuksenko O, Abudayyeh OO, Gootenberg JS, Fu Z, Macrae RK, Buenrostro JD, Regev A, Zhang F. Cell. 2023 Jan 5;186(1):209-229.e26. doi: 10.1016/j.cell.2022.11.026. PubMed 36608654.
Backbone
  Vector backbone: pLX_TRC317
  Backbone manufacturer: Broad Institute Genetic Perturbation Platform
  Backbone size w/o insert (bp): 8264
  Vector type: Mammalian Expression, Lentiviral
  Selectable markers: Puromycin
Growth in bacteria
  Bacterial resistance: Ampicillin, 100 μg/mL
  Growth temperature: 37°C
  Growth strain: NEB Stable
  Copy number: High Copy
Gene/Insert
  Gene/Insert name: TRIM24
  Species: H. sapiens (human)
  Insert size (bp): 3152
  Entrez Gene: TRIM24 (a.k.a. PTC6, RNF82, TF1A, TIF1, TIF1A, TIF1ALPHA, hTIF1)
  Promoter: EF1a
  Cloning method: Unknown
  Sequencing primers: 5′ GGGTGGAGACTGAAGTTAGGCCAG; 3′ CACATAGCGTAAAAGGAGCAACATAG
Terms and licenses: Academic/Nonprofit Terms; Industry Terms: Not Available to Industry
Depositor comments: NM_003852,ENST00000415680 . The transcription factor ORF portion of this plasmid was synthesized by Genewiz. Please test multiple small colonies in case of plasmid recombination. To make this collection available in a timely manner, a portion of this collection was not fully sequenced by Addgene. If an Addgene verified full plasmid sequence is not available, please contact us prior to placing an order to request the full sequence.
How to cite: TFORF0458 was a gift from Feng Zhang (Addgene plasmid # 142630 ; http://n2t.net/addgene:142630 ; RRID:Addgene_142630)
