>Addgene plasmid #142630 | TFORF0458 | depositor partial sequence | sequence record 280028 | Insert
ACCGCCACCATGGAGGTGGCGGTGGAGAAGGCGGTGGCGGCGGCGGCAGCGGCCTCGGCTGCGGCCTCCG
GGGGGCCCTCGGCGGCGCCGAGCGGGGAGAACGAGGCCGAGAGTCGGCAGGGCCCGGACTCGGAGCGCGG
CGGCGAGGCGGCCCGGCTCAACCTGTTGGACACTTGCGCCGTGTGCCACCAGAACATCCAGAGCCGGGCG
CCCAAGCTGCTGCCCTGCCTGCACTCTTTCTGCCAGCGCTGCCTGCCCGCGCCCCAGCGCTACCTCATGC
TGCCCGCGCCCATGCTGGGCTCGGCCGAGACCCCGCCACCCGTCCCTGCCCCCGGCTCGCCGGTCAGCGG
CTCGTCGCCGTTCGCCACCCAAGTTGGAGTCATTCGTTGCCCAGTTTGCAGCCAAGAATGTGCAGAGAGA
CACATCATAGATAACTTTTTTGTGAAGGACACTACTGAGGTTCCCAGCAGTACAGTAGAAAAGTCAAATC
AGGTATGTACAAGCTGTGAGGACAACGCAGAAGCCAATGGGTTTTGTGTAGAGTGTGTTGAATGGCTCTG
CAAGACGTGTATCAGAGCTCATCAGAGGGTAAAGTTCACAAAAGACCACACTGTCAGACAGAAAGAGGAA
GTATCTCCAGAGGCAGTTGGTGTCACCAGCCAGCGACCAGTGTTTTGTCCTTTTCATAAAAAGGAGCAGC
TGAAGCTGTACTGTGAGACATGTGACAAACTGACATGTCGAGACTGTCAGTTGTTAGAACATAAAGAGCA
TAGATACCAATTTATAGAAGAAGCTTTTCAGAATCAGAAAGTGATCATAGATACACTAATCACCAAACTG
ATGGAAAAAACAAAATACATAAAATTCACAGGAAATCAGATCCAAAACAGAATTATTGAAGTAAATCAAA
ATCAAAAGCAGGTGGAACAGGATATTAAAGTTGCTATATTTACACTGATGGTAGAAATAAATAAAAAAGG
AAAAGCTCTACTGCATCAGTTAGAGAGCCTTGCAAAGGACCATCGCATGAAACTTATGCAACAACAACAG
GAAGTGGCTGGACTCTCTAAACAATTGGAGCATGTCATGCATTTTTCTAAATGGGCAGTTTCCAGTGGCA
GCAGTACAGCATTACTTTATAGCAAACGACTGATTACATACCGGTTACGGCACCTCCTTCGTGCAAGGTG
TGATGCATCCCCAGTGACCAACAACACCATCCAATTTCACTGTGATCCTAGTTTCTGGGCTCAAAATATC
ATCAACTTAGGTTCTTTAGTAATCGAGGATAAAGAGAGCCAGCCACAAATGCCTAAGCAGAATCCTGTCG
TGGAACAGAATTCACAGCCACCAAGTGGTTTATCATCAAACCAGTTATCCAAGTTCCCAACACAGATCAG
CCTAGCTCAATTACGGCTCCAGCATATGCAGCAACAGCAACCGCCTCCACGTTTGATAAACTTTCAGAAT
CACAGCCCCAAACCCAATGGACCAGTTCTTCCTCCTCATCCTCAACAACTGAGATATCCACCAAACCAGA
ACATACCACGACAAGCAATAAAGCCAAACCCCCTACAGATGGCTTTCTTGGCTCAACAAGCCATAAAACA
GTGGCAGATCAGCAGTGGACAGGGAACCCCATCAACTACCAACAGCACATCCTCTACTCCTTCCAGCCCC
ACGATTACTAGTGCAGCAGGATATGATGGAAAGGCTTTTGGTTCACCTATGATCGATTTGAGCTCACCAG
TGGGAGGGTCTTATAATCTTCCCTCTCTTCCGGATATTGACTGTTCAAGTACTATTATGCTGGACAATAT
TGTGAGGAAAGATACTAATATAGATCATGGCCAGCCAAGACCACCCTCAAACAGAACGGTCCAGTCACCA
AATTCATCAGTGCCATCTCCAGGCCTTGCAGGACCTGTTACTATGACTAGTGTACACCCCCCAATACGTT
CACCTAGTGCCTCCAGCGTTGGAAGCCGAGGAAGCTCTGGCTCTTCCAGCAAACCAGCAGGAGCTGACTC
TACACACAAAGTCCCAGTGGTCATGCTGGAGCCAATTCGAATAAAACAAGAAAACAGTGGACCACCGGAA
AATTATGATTTCCCTGTTGTTATAGTGAAGCAAGAATCAGATGAAGAATCTAGGCCTCAAAATGCCAATT
ATCCAAGAAGCATACTCACCTCCCTGCTCTTAAATAGCAGTCAGAGCTCTACTTCTGAGGAGACTGTGCT
AAGATCAGATGCCCCTGATAGTACAGGAGATCAACCTGGACTTCACCAGGACAATTCCTCAAATGGAAAG
TCTGAATGGTTGGATCCTTCCCAGAAGTCACCTCTTCATGTTGGAGAGACAAGGAAAGAGGATGACCCCA
ATGAGGACTGGTGTGCAGTTTGTCAAAACGGAGGGGAACTCCTCTGCTGTGAAAAGTGCCCCAAAGTATT
CCATCTTTCTTGTCATGTGCCCACATTGACAAATTTTCCAAGTGGAGAGTGGATTTGCACTTTCTGCCGA
GACTTATCTAAACCAGAAGTTGAATATGATTGTGATGCTCCCAGTCACAACTCAGAAAAAAAGAAAACTG
AAGGCCTTGTTAAGTTAACACCTATAGATAAAAGGAAGTGTGAGCGCCTACTTTTATTTCTTTACTGCCA
TGAAATGAGCCTGGCTTTTCAAGACCCTGTTCCTCTAACTGTGCCTGATTATTACAAAATAATTAAAAAT
CCAATGGATTTGTCAACCATCAAGAAAAGACTACAAGAAGATTATTCCATGTACTCAAAACCTGAAGATT
TTGTAGCTGATTTTAGATTGATCTTTCAAAACTGTGCTGAATTCAATGAGCCTGATTCAGAAGTAGCCAA
TGCTGGTATAAAACTTGAAAATTATTTTGAAGAACTTCTAAAGAACCTCTATCCAGAAAAAAGGTTTCCC
AAACCAGAATTCAGGAATGAATCAGAAGATAATAAATTTAGTGATGATTCAGATGATGACTTTGTACAGC
CCCGGAAGAAACGCCTCAAAAGCATTGAAGAACGCCAGTTGCTTAAATAGTAATGAACTAGTCCGTAACT
TGAAAGTATTTCGATTTCTTGGCTTTATATATCTTGTGGAAAGGACGAGTGTGTTACTCACCGAGCCTCA
TG
