>Addgene plasmid #142630 | TFORF0458 | depositor partial sequence | sequence record 280029 | Barcode
GTGTGTTACTCACCGAGCCTCATG
